Addgene plasmid #136060: pSpCas9(BB)-2A-GFP-G3BP2(1)
Purpose: G3BP2 gRNA (#1) inserted into the pSpCas9(BB)-2A-GFP plasmid (TCATACTAAAATTCGTCATG)
Depositing lab: Anthony Leung. Depositing organization: Johns Hopkins School of Public Health. Publication: Structure-Mediated RNA Decay by UPF1 and G3BP1. Fischer JW, Busa VF, Shao Y, Leung AKL. Mol Cell. 2020 Apr 2;78(1):70-84.e6. doi: 10.1016/j.molcel.2020.01.021. Epub 2020 Feb 3. PubMed 32017897.
Backbone
  Vector backbone: pSpCas9(BB)-2A-GFP
  Vector type: Mammalian Expression
Growth in bacteria
  Bacterial resistance: Ampicillin, 100 μg/mL
  Growth temperature: 37°C
  Growth strain: DH5alpha
  Copy number: Unknown
Gene/Insert
  Gene/Insert name: G3BP2
  gRNA/shRNA sequence: TCATACTAAAATTCGTCATG
  Species: H. sapiens (human)
  GenBank ID: NM_012297.4
  Entrez Gene: G3BP2
Terms and licenses: Academic/Nonprofit Terms; Industry Terms: Not Available to Industry
How to cite: pSpCas9(BB)-2A-GFP-G3BP2(1) was a gift from Anthony Leung (Addgene plasmid # 136060 ; http://n2t.net/addgene:136060 ; RRID:Addgene_136060)
