[The description below was written by a language model from this plasmid's Addgene catalogue record and pLannotate feature annotations shown in this document.]
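Description:
pSpCas9(BB)-2A-GFP-G3BP2(1) is a 9,290-nt mammalian expression plasmid that delivers all components needed for CRISPR/Cas9 cutting of the human G3BP2 gene from a single vector. It is built on the pSpCas9(BB)-2A-GFP backbone, into which the first of the depositor's guide sequences against G3BP2 has been inserted. In bacteria it replicates from a high-copy ColE1/pUC-type origin and is selected with ampicillin through the β-lactamase gene. An f1 phage origin is also present. A single AAV2 inverted terminal repeat and short bom and rop fragments are annotated in the backbone; these appear to be leftovers from earlier vectors, not working elements.

Two expression units carry the payload. A human U6 RNA polymerase III promoter drives the guide RNA. The 20-nt spacer sits in the gap between the promoter and the Streptococcus pyogenes gRNA scaffold, which is annotated as running across the sequence origin. Separately, a hybrid promoter made of the CMV enhancer, the chicken β-actin promoter and a hybrid intron drives S. pyogenes Cas9. The annotation tool splits Cas9 into adjoining N- and C-terminal portions, but they form one continuous coding region. Cas9 is followed by a nucleoplasmin nuclear localization signal and then EGFP, and the transcript ends at a bGH polyadenylation signal. The 2A peptide indicated by the backbone name is not annotated, but it would lie in the short gap before EGFP and allow Cas9 and EGFP to be made as separate proteins from one transcript.

Because EGFP marks the cells that express Cas9, transfected cells can be identified or sorted by fluorescence. The construct is suited to disrupting G3BP2 in human cells, though the record does not spell out the specific application.
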