Features (pLannotate 1.2.2; 19 found; start..end, strand, type, name):
     68..353     +  enhancer       CMV enhancer: human cytomegalovirus immediate early enhancer; contains an 18-bp deletion relative to the standard CMV enhancer
    355..632     +  promoter       chicken β-actin promoter: No description available
    633..860     +  intron         hybrid intron: hybrid between chicken β-actin (CBA) and minute virus of mice (MMV) introns (Gray et al., 2011)
    998..2599    +  CDS            Cas9(N): N-terminal portion of Streptococcus pyogenes Cas9 (Zetsche et al., 2015)
   2600..5098    +  CDS            Cas9(C): C-terminal portion of Streptococcus pyogenes Cas9 (Zetsche et al., 2015)
   5099..5146    +  CDS            nucleoplasmin NLS: bipartite nuclear localization signal from nucleoplasmin
   5216..5929    +  CDS            EGFP: EGFP is a basic (constitutively fluorescent) green fluorescent protein published in 1996, derived from Aequorea victoria. It is reported to be a rapidly-maturing weak dimer with moderate acid sensitivity.
   5963..6074    +  polyA_signal   bGH poly(A) signal: bovine growth hormone polyadenylation signal
   6179..6319    +  repeat_region  AAV2 ITR: inverted terminal repeat of adeno-associated virus serotype 2 inverted
   6324..6375    -  misc_feature   bom (fragment): basis of mobility region from pBR322
   6394..6849    +  rep_origin     f1 ori (sequence partly withheld): f1 bacteriophage origin of replication; arrow indicates direction of (+) strand synthesis
   6850..6899    -  misc_feature   bom (fragment): basis of mobility region from pBR322
   7001..7036    -  CDS            rop (fragment): Rop protein, which maintains plasmids at low copy number; rop
   7131..7235    +  promoter       AmpR promoter: bla
   7236..8096    +  CDS            AmpR: β-lactamase; bla; confers resistance to ampicillin, carbenicillin, and related antibiotics
   8267..8855    +  rep_origin     ori: high-copy-number ColE1/pMB1/pBR322/pUC origin of replication
   8917..9157    +  promoter       U6 promoter: RNA polymerase III promoter for human U6 snRNA
   9186..9261    +  misc_RNA       gRNA scaffold: guide RNA scaffold for the Streptococcus pyogenes CRISPR/Cas9 system
   9268..21      +  misc_RNA       gRNA scaffold (fragment) (across the origin): guide RNA scaffold for the Streptococcus pyogenes CRISPR/Cas9 system
>Addgene plasmid #136060 | pSpCas9(BB)-2A-GFP-G3BP2(1) | addgene full sequence | sequence record 292309 | Addgene  NGS Result
TTAAAATAAGGCTAGTCCGTTTTTAGCGCGTGCGCCAATTCTGCAGACAAATGGCTCTAGAGGTACCCGT
TACATAACTTACGGTAAATGGCCCGCCTGGCTGACCGCCCAACGACCCCCGCCCATTGACGTCAATAGTA
ACGCCAATAGGGACTTTCCATTGACGTCAATGGGTGGAGTATTTACGGTAAACTGCCCACTTGGCAGTAC
ATCAAGTGTATCATATGCCAAGTACGCCCCCTATTGACGTCAATGACGGTAAATGGCCCGCCTGGCATTG
TGCCCAGTACATGACCTTATGGGACTTTCCTACTTGGCAGTACATCTACGTATTAGTCATCGCTATTACC
ATGGTCGAGGTGAGCCCCACGTTCTGCTTCACTCTCCCCATCTCCCCCCCCTCCCCACCCCCAATTTTGT
ATTTATTTATTTTTTAATTATTTTGTGCAGCGATGGGGGCGGGGGGGGGGGGGGGGCGCGCGCCRGGSGG
GGSGGGGSGGGGGGSGGGGSGGGGSGGGGCGAGGCGGAGAGGTGCGGCGGCAGCCAATCAGAGCGGCGCG
CTCCGAAAGTTTCCTTTTATGGCGAGGCGGCGGCGGCGGCGGCCCTATAAAAAGCGAAGCGCGCGGCGGG
CGGGAGTCGCTGCGCGCTGCCTTCGCCCCGTGCCCCGCTCCGCCGCCGCCTCGCGCCGCCCGCCCCGGCT
CTGACTGACCGCGTTACTCCCACAGGTGAGCGGGCGGGACGGCCCTTCTCCTCCGGGCTGTAATTAGCTG
AGCAAGAGGTAAGGGTTTAAGGGATGGTTGGTTGGTGGGGTATTAATGTTTAATTACCTGGAGCACCTGC
CTGAAATCACTTTTTTTCAGGTTGGACCGGTGCCACCATGGACTATAAGGACCACGACGGAGACTACAAG
GATCATGATATTGATTACAAAGACGATGACGATAAGATGGCCCCAAAGAAGAAGCGGAAGGTCGGTATCC
ACGGAGTCCCAGCAGCCGACAAGAAGTACAGCATCGGCCTGGACATCGGCACCAACTCTGTGGGCTGGGC
CGTGATCACCGACGAGTACAAGGTGCCCAGCAAGAAATTCAAGGTGCTGGGCAACACCGACCGGCACAGC
ATCAAGAAGAACCTGATCGGAGCCCTGCTGTTCGACAGCGGCGAAACAGCCGAGGCCACCCGGCTGAAGA
GAACCGCCAGAAGAAGATACACCAGACGGAAGAACCGGATCTGCTATCTGCAAGAGATCTTCAGCAACGA
GATGGCCAAGGTGGACGACAGCTTCTTCCACAGACTGGAAGAGTCCTTCCTGGTGGAAGAGGATAAGAAG
CACGAGCGGCACCCCATCTTCGGCAACATCGTGGACGAGGTGGCCTACCACGAGAAGTACCCCACCATCT
ACCACCTGAGAAAGAAACTGGTGGACAGCACCGACAAGGCCGACCTGCGGCTGATCTATCTGGCCCTGGC
CCACATGATCAAGTTCCGGGGCCACTTCCTGATCGAGGGCGACCTGAACCCCGACAACAGCGACGTGGAC
AAGCTGTTCATCCAGCTGGTGCAGACCTACAACCAGCTGTTCGAGGAAAACCCCATCAACGCCAGCGGCG
TGGACGCCAAGGCCATCCTGTCTGCCAGACTGAGCAAGAGCAGACGGCTGGAAAATCTGATCGCCCAGCT
GCCCGGCGAGAAGAAGAATGGCCTGTTCGGAAACCTGATTGCCCTGAGCCTGGGCCTGACCCCCAACTTC
AAGAGCAACTTCGACCTGGCCGAGGATGCCAAACTGCAGCTGAGCAAGGACACCTACGACGACGACCTGG
ACAACCTGCTGGCCCAGATCGGCGACCAGTACGCCGACCTGTTTCTGGCCGCCAAGAACCTGTCCGACGC
CATCCTGCTGAGCGACATCCTGAGAGTGAACACCGAGATCACCAAGGCCCCCCTGAGCGCCTCTATGATC
AAGAGATACGACGAGCACCACCAGGACCTGACCCTGCTGAAAGCTCTCGTGCGGCAGCAGCTGCCTGAGA
AGTACAAAGAGATTTTCTTCGACCAGAGCAAGAACGGCTACGCCGGCTACATTGACGGCGGAGCCAGCCA
GGAAGAGTTCTACAAGTTCATCAAGCCCATCCTGGAAAAGATGGACGGCACCGAGGAACTGCTCGTGAAG
CTGAACAGAGAGGACCTGCTGCGGAAGCAGCGGACCTTCGACAACGGCAGCATCCCCCACCAGATCCACC
TGGGAGAGCTGCACGCCATTCTGCGGCGGCAGGAAGATTTTTACCCATTCCTGAAGGACAACCGGGAAAA
GATCGAGAAGATCCTGACCTTCCGCATCCCCTACTACGTGGGCCCTCTGGCCAGGGGAAACAGCAGATTC
GCCTGGATGACCAGAAAGAGCGAGGAAACCATCACCCCCTGGAACTTCGAGGAAGTGGTGGACAAGGGCG
CTTCCGCCCAGAGCTTCATCGAGCGGATGACCAACTTCGATAAGAACCTGCCCAACGAGAAGGTGCTGCC
CAAGCACAGCCTGCTGTACGAGTACTTCACCGTGTATAACGAGCTGACCAAAGTGAAATACGTGACCGAG
GGAATGAGAAAGCCCGCCTTCCTGAGCGGCGAGCAGAAAAAGGCCATCGTGGACCTGCTGTTCAAGACCA
ACCGGAAAGTGACCGTGAAGCAGCTGAAAGAGGACTACTTCAAGAAAATCGAGTGCTTCGACTCCGTGGA
AATCTCCGGCGTGGAAGATCGGTTCAACGCCTCCCTGGGCACATACCACGATCTGCTGAAAATTATCAAG
GACAAGGACTTCCTGGACAATGAGGAAAACGAGGACATTCTGGAAGATATCGTGCTGACCCTGACACTGT
TTGAGGACAGAGAGATGATCGAGGAACGGCTGAAAACCTATGCCCACCTGTTCGACGACAAAGTGATGAA
GCAGCTGAAGCGGCGGAGATACACCGGCTGGGGCAGGCTGAGCCGGAAGCTGATCAACGGCATCCGGGAC
AAGCAGTCCGGCAAGACAATCCTGGATTTCCTGAAGTCCGACGGCTTCGCCAACAGAAACTTCATGCAGC
TGATCCACGACGACAGCCTGACCTTTAAAGAGGACATCCAGAAAGCCCAGGTGTCCGGCCAGGGCGATAG
CCTGCACGAGCACATTGCCAATCTGGCCGGCAGCCCCGCCATTAAGAAGGGCATCCTGCAGACAGTGAAG
GTGGTGGACGAGCTCGTGAAAGTGATGGGCCGGCACAAGCCCGAGAACATCGTGATCGAAATGGCCAGAG
AGAACCAGACCACCCAGAAGGGACAGAAGAACAGCCGCGAGAGAATGAAGCGGATCGAAGAGGGCATCAA
AGAGCTGGGCAGCCAGATCCTGAAAGAACACCCCGTGGAAAACACCCAGCTGCAGAACGAGAAGCTGTAC
CTGTACTACCTGCAGAATGGGCGGGATATGTACGTGGACCAGGAACTGGACATCAACCGGCTGTCCGACT
ACGATGTGGACCATATCGTGCCTCAGAGCTTTCTGAAGGACGACTCCATCGACAACAAGGTGCTGACCAG
AAGCGACAAGAACCGGGGCAAGAGCGACAACGTGCCCTCCGAAGAGGTCGTGAAGAAGATGAAGAACTAC
TGGCGGCAGCTGCTGAACGCCAAGCTGATTACCCAGAGAAAGTTCGACAATCTGACCAAGGCCGAGAGAG
GCGGCCTGAGCGAACTGGATAAGGCCGGCTTCATCAAGAGACAGCTGGTGGAAACCCGGCAGATCACAAA
GCACGTGGCACAGATCCTGGACTCCCGGATGAACACTAAGTACGACGAGAATGACAAGCTGATCCGGGAA
GTGAAAGTGATCACCCTGAAGTCCAAGCTGGTGTCCGATTTCCGGAAGGATTTCCAGTTTTACAAAGTGC
GCGAGATCAACAACTACCACCACGCCCACGACGCCTACCTGAACGCCGTCGTGGGAACCGCCCTGATCAA
AAAGTACCCTAAGCTGGAAAGCGAGTTCGTGTACGGCGACTACAAGGTGTACGACGTGCGGAAGATGATC
GCCAAGAGCGAGCAGGAAATCGGCAAGGCTACCGCCAAGTACTTCTTCTACAGCAACATCATGAACTTTT
TCAAGACCGAGATTACCCTGGCCAACGGCGAGATCCGGAAGCGGCCTCTGATCGAGACAAACGGCGAAAC
CGGGGAGATCGTGTGGGATAAGGGCCGGGATTTTGCCACCGTGCGGAAAGTGCTGAGCATGCCCCAAGTG
AATATCGTGAAAAAGACCGAGGTGCAGACAGGCGGCTTCAGCAAAGAGTCTATCCTGCCCAAGAGGAACA
GCGATAAGCTGATCGCCAGAAAGAAGGACTGGGACCCTAAGAAGTACGGCGGCTTCGACAGCCCCACCGT
GGCCTATTCTGTGCTGGTGGTGGCCAAAGTGGAAAAGGGCAAGTCCAAGAAACTGAAGAGTGTGAAAGAG
CTGCTGGGGATCACCATCATGGAAAGAAGCAGCTTCGAGAAGAATCCCATCGACTTTCTGGAAGCCAAGG
GCTACAAAGAAGTGAAAAAGGACCTGATCATCAAGCTGCCTAAGTACTCCCTGTTCGAGCTGGAAAACGG
CCGGAAGAGAATGCTGGCCTCTGCCGGCGAACTGCAGAAGGGAAACGAACTGGCCCTGCCCTCCAAATAT
GTGAACTTCCTGTACCTGGCCAGCCACTATGAGAAGCTGAAGGGCTCCCCCGAGGATAATGAGCAGAAAC
AGCTGTTTGTGGAACAGCACAAGCACTACCTGGACGAGATCATCGAGCAGATCAGCGAGTTCTCCAAGAG
AGTGATCCTGGCCGACGCTAATCTGGACAAAGTGCTGTCCGCCTACAACAAGCACCGGGATAAGCCCATC
AGAGAGCAGGCCGAGAATATCATCCACCTGTTTACCCTGACCAATCTGGGAGCCCCTGCCGCCTTCAAGT
ACTTTGACACCACCATCGACCGGAAGAGGTACACCAGCACCAAAGAGGTGCTGGACGCCACCCTGATCCA
CCAGAGCATCACCGGCCTGTACGAGACACGGATCGACCTGTCTCAGCTGGGAGGCGACAAAAGGCCGGCG
GCCACGAAAAAGGCCGGCCAGGCAAAAAAGAAAAAGGAATTCGGCAGTGGAGAGGGCAGAGGAAGTCTGC
TAACATGCGGTGACGTCGAGGAGAATCCTGGCCCAGTGAGCAAGGGCGAGGAGCTGTTCACCGGGGTGGT
GCCCATCCTGGTCGAGCTGGACGGCGACGTAAACGGCCACAAGTTCAGCGTGTCCGGCGAGGGCGAGGGC
GATGCCACCTACGGCAAGCTGACCCTGAAGTTCATCTGCACCACCGGCAAGCTGCCCGTGCCCTGGCCCA
CCCTCGTGACCACCCTGACCTACGGCGTGCAGTGCTTCAGCCGCTACCCCGACCACATGAAGCAGCACGA
CTTCTTCAAGTCCGCCATGCCCGAAGGCTACGTCCAGGAGCGCACCATCTTCTTCAAGGACGACGGCAAC
TACAAGACCCGCGCCGAGGTGAAGTTCGAGGGCGACACCCTGGTGAACCGCATCGAGCTGAAGGGCATCG
ACTTCAAGGAGGACGGCAACATCCTGGGGCACAAGCTGGAGTACAACTACAACAGCCACAACGTCTATAT
CATGGCCGACAAGCAGAAGAACGGCATCAAGGTGAACTTCAAGATCCGCCACAACATCGAGGACGGCAGC
GTGCAGCTCGCCGACCACTACCAGCAGAACACCCCCATCGGCGACGGCCCCGTGCTGCTGCCCGACAACC
ACTACCTGAGCACCCAGTCCGCCCTGAGCAAAGACCCCAACGAGAAGCGCGATCACATGGTCCTGCTGGA
GTTCGTGACCGCCGCCGGGATCACTCTCGGCATGGACGAGCTGTACAAGGAATTCTAACTAGAGCTCGCT
GATCAGCCTCGACTGTGCCTTCTAGTTGCCAGCCATCTGTTGTTTGCCCCTCCCCCGTGCCTTCCTTGAC
CCTGGAAGGTGCCACTCCCACTGTCCTTTCCTAATAAAATGAGGAAATTGCATCGCATTGTCTGAGTAGG
TGTCATTCTATTCTGGGGGGTGGGGTGGGGCAGGACAGCAAGGGGGAGGATTGGGAAGAGAATAGCAGGC
ATGCTGGGGAGCGGCCGCAGGAACCCCTAGTGATGGAGTTGGCCACTCCCTCTCTGCGCGCTCGCTCGCT
CACTGAGGCCGGGCGACCAAAGGTCGCCCGACGCCCGGGCTTTGCCCGGGCGGCCTCAGTGAGCGAGCGA
GCGCGCAGCTGCCTGCAGGGGCGCCTGATGCGGTATTTTCTCCTTACGCATCTGTGCGGTATTTCACACC
GCATA
[95 nt withheld, positions 6376-6470]
T
[46 nt withheld, positions 6472-6517]
C
[141 nt withheld, positions 6519-6659]
CCTTTGACGTTGGAGTCCACGTTCTTT
[37 nt withheld, positions 6687-6723]
ACTCTATCTCGGGCTATTCTTTTGATTTATAAGGGATTTTGCCGATTTCGGTCTATTGGTTAAAAAATGA
GCTGATTTAACAAAAATTTAACGCGAATTTTAACAAAATATTAACGTTTACAATTTTATGGTGCACTCTC
AGTACAATCTGCTCTGATGCCGCATAGTTAAGCCAGCCCCGACACCCGCCAACACCCGCTGACGCGCCCT
GACGGGCTTGTCTGCTCCCGGCATCCGCTTACAGACAAGCTGTGACCGTCTCCGGGAGCTGCATGTGTCA
GAGGTTTTCACCGTCATCACCGAAACGCGCGAGACGAAAGGGCCTCGTGATACGCCTATTTTTATAGGTT
AATGTCATGATAATAATGGTTTCTTAGACGTCAGGTGGCACTTTTCGGGGAAATGTGCGCGGAACCCCTA
TTTGTTTATTTTTCTAAATACATTCAAATATGTATCCGCTCATGAGACAATAACCCTGATAAATGCTTCA
ATAATATTGAAAAAGGAAGAGTATGAGTATTCAACATTTCCGTGTCGCCCTTATTCCCTTTTTTGCGGCA
TTTTGCCTTCCTGTTTTTGCTCACCCAGAAACGCTGGTGAAAGTAAAAGATGCTGAAGATCAGTTGGGTG
CACGAGTGGGTTACATCGAACTGGATCTCAACAGCGGTAAGATCCTTGAGAGTTTTCGCCCCGAAGAACG
TTTTCCAATGATGAGCACTTTTAAAGTTCTGCTATGTGGCGCGGTATTATCCCGTATTGACGCCGGGCAA
GAGCAACTCGGTCGCCGCATACACTATTCTCAGAATGACTTGGTTGAGTACTCACCAGTCACAGAAAAGC
ATCTTACGGATGGCATGACAGTAAGAGAATTATGCAGTGCTGCCATAACCATGAGTGATAACACTGCGGC
CAACTTACTTCTGACAACGATCGGAGGACCGAAGGAGCTAACCGCTTTTTTGCACAACATGGGGGATCAT
GTAACTCGCCTTGATCGTTGGGAACCGGAGCTGAATGAAGCCATACCAAACGACGAGCGTGACACCACGA
TGCCTGTAGCAATGGCAACAACGTTGCGCAAACTATTAACTGGCGAACTACTTACTCTAGCTTCCCGGCA
ACAATTAATAGACTGGATGGAGGCGGATAAAGTTGCAGGACCACTTCTGCGCTCGGCCCTTCCGGCTGGC
TGGTTTATTGCTGATAAATCTGGAGCCGGTGAGCGTGGAAGCCGCGGTATCATTGCAGCACTGGGGCCAG
ATGGTAAGCCCTCCCGTATCGTAGTTATCTACACGACGGGGAGTCAGGCAACTATGGATGAACGAAATAG
ACAGATCGCTGAGATAGGTGCCTCACTGATTAAGCATTGGTAACTGTCAGACCAAGTTTACTCATATATA
CTTTAGATTGATTTAAAACTTCATTTTTAATTTAAAAGGATCTAGGTGAAGATCCTTTTTGATAATCTCA
TGACCAAAATCCCTTAACGTGAGTTTTCGTTCCACTGAGCGTCAGACCCCGTAGAAAAGATCAAAGGATC
TTCTTGAGATCCTTTTTTTCTGCGCGTAATCTGCTGCTTGCAAACAAAAAAACCACCGCTACCAGCGGTG
GTTTGTTTGCCGGATCAAGAGCTACCAACTCTTTTTCCGAAGGTAACTGGCTTCAGCAGAGCGCAGATAC
CAAATACTGTTCTTCTAGTGTAGCCGTAGTTAGGCCACCACTTCAAGAACTCTGTAGCACCGCCTACATA
CCTCGCTCTGCTAATCCTGTTACCAGTGGCTGCTGCCAGTGGCGATAAGTCGTGTCTTACCGGGTTGGAC
TCAAGACGATAGTTACCGGATAAGGCGCAGCGGTCGGGCTGAACGGGGGGTTCGTGCACACAGCCCAGCT
TGGAGCGAACGACCTACACCGAACTGAGATACCTACAGCGTGAGCTATGAGAAAGCGCCACGCTTCCCGA
AGGGAGAAAGGCGGACAGGTATCCGGTAAGCGGCAGGGTCGGAACAGGAGAGCGCACGAGGGAGCTTCCA
GGGGGAAACGCCTGGTATCTTTATAGTCCTGTCGGGTTTCGCCACCTCTGACTTGAGCGTCGATTTTTGT
GATGCTCGTCAGGGGGGCGGAGCCTATGGAAAAACGCCAGCAACGCGGCCTTTTTACGGTTCCTGGCCTT
TTGCTGGCCTTTTGCTCACATGTGAGGGCCTATTTCCCATGATTCCTTCATATTTGCATATACGATACAA
GGCTGTTAGAGAGATAATTGGAATTAATTTGACTGTAAACACAAAGATATTAGTACAAAATACGTGACGT
AGAAAGTAATAATTTCTTGGGTAGTTTGCAGTTTTAAAATTATGTTTTAAAATGGACTATCATATGCTTA
CCGTAACTTGAAAGTATTTCGATTTCTTGGCTTTATATATCTTGTGGAAAGGACGAAACACCTCATACTA
AAATTCGTCATGGTTTTAGAGCTAGAAATAGCAAGTTAAAATAAGGCTAGTCCGTTATCAACTTGAAAAA
GTGGCACCGAGTCGGTGCTTTTTTGTTTTAGAGCTAGAAATAGCAAG
